Addgene plasmid #123299: pLenti c-MYC-DDK-Puro GFP
Purpose: Mammalian expression of GFP C-MYC-FLAG
Depositing lab: Giovanni Tonon. Depositing organization: Ospedale San Raffaele. Publication: Tumor suppressor PNRC1 blocks rRNA maturation by recruiting the decapping complex to the nucleolus. Gaviraghi M, Vivori C, Pareja Sanchez Y, Invernizzi F, Cattaneo A, Santoliquido BM, Frenquelli M, Segalla S, Bachi A, Doglioni C, Pelechano V, Cittaro D, Tonon G. EMBO J. 2018 Dec 3;37(23). pii: embj.201899179. doi: 10.15252/embj.201899179. Epub 2018 Oct 29. PubMed 30373810.
Backbone
  Vector backbone: pLenti-C-MYC-DDK Puro
  Vector type: Mammalian Expression, Lentiviral
  Selectable markers: Puromycin
Growth in bacteria
  Bacterial resistance: Chloramphenicol, 25 μg/mL
  Growth temperature: 37°C
  Growth strain: NEB Stable
  Copy number: High Copy
Gene/Insert
  Gene/Insert name: GFP
  Tag / fusion protein: MYC-FLAG (C terminal on backbone)
Terms and licenses: Academic/Nonprofit Terms; Industry Terms: Not Available to Industry
How to cite: pLenti c-MYC-DDK-Puro GFP was a gift from Giovanni Tonon (Addgene plasmid # 123299 ; http://n2t.net/addgene:123299 ; RRID:Addgene_123299)
