[The description below was written by a language model from this plasmid's Addgene catalogue record and pLannotate feature annotations shown in this document.]
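Description:
pLenti c-MYC-DDK-Puro GFP is an 8,317 bp HIV-1-based lentiviral transfer plasmid for mammalian expression of GFP carrying a C-terminal MYC-FLAG (DDK) tag supplied by the pLenti-C-MYC-DDK Puro backbone. In bacteria it replicates from a high-copy ColE1/pUC-type origin and is selected with chloramphenicol through a cat gene driven by the bla (AmpR) promoter. The depositor sequence and the repository's sequencing result are the same length and give the same feature set in the same order, differing only in where numbering starts.

The viral genome is transcribed from a CMV enhancer/promoter fused to a truncated 5' LTR, an arrangement that generally makes genomic RNA production independent of Tat. It is followed by the Ψ packaging signal with a gag fragment, the Rev response element for nuclear export of the unspliced RNA, and the cPPT/CTS, which aids nuclear import in transduced cells. An internal CMV enhancer/promoter (with a T7 promoter just downstream) drives the EGFP coding sequence. The annotation detects a FLAG-type fragment shortly after EGFP but does not separately call the MYC epitope, which is stated only in the catalogue fields. An EMCV IRES then allows translation of puromycin N-acetyltransferase from the same transcript, linking drug resistance to transgene expression. A single loxP site, a WPRE to enhance transcript stability and expression, a nef-derived fragment and a truncated 3' LTR complete the cassette.

The plasmid can be used for transient transfection or packaged into lentivirus, with helper functions supplied in trans, to make puromycin-selected stable lines. The record states no purpose beyond expressing tagged GFP. A tagged GFP of this kind would be a natural control for other tagged proteins in the same backbone, but that is an inference.
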