Features (pLannotate 1.2.2; 25 found; start..end, strand, type, name):
     31..83      -  misc_feature   bom (fragment): basis of mobility region from pBR322
    237..616     +  enhancer       CMV enhancer: human cytomegalovirus immediate early enhancer
    617..816     +  promoter       CMV promoter: human cytomegalovirus (CMV) immediate early promoter
    834..1014    +  LTR            5' LTR (truncated): truncated 5' long terminal repeat (LTR) from HIV-1
   1061..1186    +  misc_feature   HIV-1 Ψ: packaging signal of human immunodeficiency virus type 1
   1170..1508    +  CDS            HIV-1 gag (fragment): gag protein from human immunodeficiency virus 1; gag
   1683..1916    +  misc_feature   RRE: The Rev response element (RRE) of HIV-1 allows for Rev-dependent mRNA export from the nucleus to the cytoplasm.
   2293..2393    +  CDS            Rev (fragment): human immunodeficiency virus 1 (HIV-1) Rev protein; rev; enhances nuclear export of unspliced and incompletely spliced viral mRNAs
   2443..2560    +  misc_feature   cPPT/CTS: central polypurine tract and central termination sequence of HIV-1
   2643..3022    +  enhancer       CMV enhancer: human cytomegalovirus immediate early enhancer
   3024..3223    +  promoter       CMV promoter: human cytomegalovirus (CMV) immediate early promoter
   3252..3270    +  promoter       T7 promoter: promoter for bacteriophage T7 RNA polymerase
   3383..4099    +  CDS            EGFP: EGFP is a basic (constitutively fluorescent) green fluorescent protein published in 1996, derived from Aequorea victoria. It is reported to be a rapidly-maturing weak dimer with moderate acid sensitivity.
   4151..4175    +  CDS            3xFLAG (fragment): three tandem FLAG® epitope tags
   4319..4781    +  misc_feature   IRES: internal ribosome entry site (IRES) of the encephalomyocarditis virus (EMCV)
   4783..5382    +  CDS            PuroR: puromycin N-acetyltransferase; pac from Streptomyces alboniger; confers resistance to puromycin
   5412..5445    +  protein_bind   loxP: Cre-mediated recombination occurs in the 8-bp core sequence (GCATACAT). Cre recombinase
   5478..5501    +  misc_feature   MCS (fragment): pBluescript multiple cloning site
   5501..6089    +  misc_feature   WPRE: woodchuck hepatitis virus posttranscriptional regulatory element
   6090..6109    +  misc_feature   MCS (fragment): pBluescript multiple cloning site
   6111..6611    +  CDS            nef (fragment): NEF_HV1LA - Experimental evidence at protein level: Swiss-Prot protein existence level 1. Extracellular Nef protein targets CD4(+) T-lymphocytes for apoptosis by interacting with CXCR4 surface receptors. From Human immunodeficiency virus type 1 group M subtype B (isolate Lai) (HIV-1).
   6618..6798    +  LTR            5' LTR (truncated): truncated 5' long terminal repeat (LTR) from HIV-1
   6860..7448    -  rep_origin     ori: high-copy-number ColE1/pMB1/pBR322/pUC origin of replication
   7528..8184    -  CDS            cat: CAT_ECOLX - Experimental evidence at protein level: Swiss-Prot protein existence level 1. This enzyme is an effector of chloramphenicol resistance in bacteria. From Escherichia coli. This protein is used as a marker in many commonly used cloning vectors, such as pACYC184.
   8185..8276    -  promoter       AmpR promoter: bla
>Addgene plasmid #123299 | pLenti c-MYC-DDK-Puro GFP | depositor full sequence | sequence record 235267 | pLenti c-MYC-DDK-Puro GFP sequence 8317 bps
GTCGACGGATCGGGAGATCTCCCGATCCCCTATGGTGCACTCTCAGTACAATCTGCTCTGATGCCGCATA
GTTAAGCCAGTATCTGCTCCCTGCTTGTGTGTTGGAGGTCGCTGAGTAGTGCGCGAGCAAAATTTAAGCT
ACAACAAGGCAAGGCTTGACCGACAATTGCATGAAGAATCTGCTTAGGGTTAGGCGTTTTGCGCTGCTTC
GCGATGTACGGGCCAGATATCGCGTTGACATTGATTATTGACTAGTTATTAATAGTAATCAATTACGGGG
TCATTAGTTCATAGCCCATATATGGAGTTCCGCGTTACATAACTTACGGTAAATGGCCCGCCTGGCTGAC
CGCCCAACGACCCCCGCCCATTGACGTCAATAATGACGTATGTTCCCATAGTAACGCCAATAGGGACTTT
CCATTGACGTCAATGGGTGGAGTATTTACGGTAAACTGCCCACTTGGCAGTACATCAAGTGTATCATATG
CCAAGTACGCCCCCTATTGACGTCAATGACGGTAAATGGCCCGCCTGGCATTATGCCCAGTACATGACCT
TATGGGACTTTCCTACTTGGCAGTACATCTACGTATTAGTCATCGCTATTACCATGGTGATGCGGTTTTG
GCAGTACATCAATGGGCGTGGATAGCGGTTTGACTCACGGGGATTTCCAAGTCTCCACCCCATTGACGTC
AATGGGAGTTTGTTTTGGCACCAAAATCAACGGGACTTTCCAAAATGTCGTAACAACTCCGCCCCATTGA
CGCAAATGGGCGGTAGGCGTGTACGGTGGGAGGTCTATATAAGCAGCGCGTTTTGCCTGTACTGGGTCTC
TCTGGTTAGACCAGATCTGAGCCTGGGAGCTCTCTGGCTAACTAGGGAACCCACTGCTTAAGCCTCAATA
AAGCTTGCCTTGAGTGCTTCAAGTAGTGTGTGCCCGTCTGTTGTGTGACTCTGGTAACTAGAGATCCCTC
AGACCCTTTTAGTCAGTGTGGAAAATCTCTAGCAGTGGCGCCCGAACAGGGACTTGAAAGCGAAAGGGAA
ACCAGAGGAGCTCTCTCGACGCAGGACTCGGCTTGCTGAAGCGCGCACGGCAAGAGGCGAGGGGCGGCGA
CTGGTGAGTACGCCAAAAATTTTGACTAGCGGAGGCTAGAAGGAGAGAGATGGGTGCGAGAGCGTCAGTA
TTAAGCGGGGGAGAATTAGATCGCGATGGGAAAAAATTCGGTTAAGGCCAGGGGGAAAGAAAAAATATAA
ATTAAAACATATAGTATGGGCAAGCAGGGAGCTAGAACGATTCGCAGTTAATCCTGGCCTGTTAGAAACA
TCAGAAGGCTGTAGACAAATACTGGGACAGCTACAACCATCCCTTCAGACAGGATCAGAAGAACTTAGAT
CATTATATAATACAGTAGCAACCCTCTATTGTGTGCATCAAAGGATAGAGATAAAAGACACCAAGGAAGC
TTTAGACAAGATAGAGGAAGAGCAAAACAAAAGTAAGACCACCGCACAGCAAGCGGCCGGCCGCTGATCT
TCAGACCTGGAGGAGGAGATATGAGGGACAATTGGAGAAGTGAATTATATAAATATAAAGTAGTAAAAAT
TGAACCATTAGGAGTAGCACCCACCAAGGCAAAGAGAAGAGTGGTGCAGAGAGAAAAAAGAGCAGTGGGA
ATAGGAGCTTTGTTCCTTGGGTTCTTGGGAGCAGCAGGAAGCACTATGGGCGCAGCGTCAATGACGCTGA
CGGTACAGGCCAGACAATTATTGTCTGGTATAGTGCAGCAGCAGAACAATTTGCTGAGGGCTATTGAGGC
GCAACAGCATCTGTTGCAACTCACAGTCTGGGGCATCAAGCAGCTCCAGGCAAGAATCCTGGCTGTGGAA
AGATACCTAAAGGATCAACAGCTCCTGGGGATTTGGGGTTGCTCTGGAAAACTCATTTGCACCACTGCTG
TGCCTTGGAATGCTAGTTGGAGTAATAAATCTCTGGAACAGATTTGGAATCACACGACCTGGATGGAGTG
GGACAGAGAAATTAACAATTACACAAGCTTAATACACTCCTTAATTGAAGAATCGCAAAACCAGCAAGAA
AAGAATGAACAAGAATTATTGGAATTAGATAAATGGGCAAGTTTGTGGAATTGGTTTAACATAACAAATT
GGCTGTGGTATATAAAATTATTCATAATGATAGTAGGAGGCTTGGTAGGTTTAAGAATAGTTTTTGCTGT
ACTTTCTATAGTGAATAGAGTTAGGCAGGGATATTCACCATTATCGTTTCAGACCCACCTCCCAACCCCG
AGGGGACCCGACAGGCCCGAAGGAATAGAAGAAGAAGGTGGAGAGAGAGACAGAGACAGATCCATTCGAT
TAGTGAACGGATCGGCACTGCGTGCGCCAATTCTGCAGACAAATGGCAGTATTCATCCACAATTTTAAAA
GAAAAGGGGGGATTGGGGGGTACAGTGCAGGGGAAAGAATAGTAGACATAATAGCAACAGACATACAAAC
TAAAGAATTACAAAAACAAATTACAAAAATTCAAAATTTTCGGGTTTATTACAGGGACAGCAGAGATCCA
GTTTGGTTAGTACCGGGCCCGCTCTAGACATGTCCAATATGACCGCCATGTTGACATTGATTATTGACTA
GTTATTAATAGTAATCAATTACGGGGTCATTAGTTCATAGCCCATATATGGAGTTCCGCGTTACATAACT
TACGGTAAATGGCCCGCCTGGCTGACCGCCCAACGACCCCCGCCCATTGACGTCAATAATGACGTATGTT
CCCATAGTAACGCCAATAGGGACTTTCCATTGACGTCAATGGGTGGAGTATTTACGGTAAACTGCCCACT
TGGCAGTACATCAAGTGTATCATATGCCAAGTCCGCCCCCTATTGACGTCAATGACGGTAAATGGCCCGC
CTGGCATTATGCCCAGTACATGACCTTACGGGACTTTCCTACTTGGCAGTACATCTACGTATTAGTCATC
GCTATTACCATGGTGATGCGGTTTTGGCAGTACACCAATGGGCGTGGATAGCGGTTTGACTCACGGGGAT
TTCCAAGTCTCCACCCCATTGACGTCAATGGGAGTTTGTTTTGGCACCAAAATCAACGGGACTTTCCAAA
ATGTCGTAATAACCCCGCCCCGTTGACGCAAATGGGCGGTAGGCGTGTACGGTGGGAGGTCTATATAAGC
AGAGCTCGTTTAGTGAACCGTCAGAATTTTGTAATACGACTCACTATAGGGCGGCCGGGAATTCGTCGAC
TGGATCCGGTACCGAGGAGATCTGCCGCCGCGATCGCCGGCGCGCCAGATCTCAAGCTTAACTAGCTAGC
GGACCGACGCGTACGCGGCCGCATGGTGAGCAAGGGCGAGGAGCTGTTCACCGGGGTGGTGCCCATCCTG
GTCGAGCTGGACGGCGACGTAAACGGCCACAAGTTCAGCGTGTCCGGCGAGGGCGAGGGCGATGCCACCT
ACGGCAAGCTGACCCTGAAGTTCATCTGCACCACCGGCAAGCTGCCCGTGCCCTGGCCCACCCTCGTGAC
CACCCTGACCTACGGCGTGCAGTGCTTCAGCCGCTACCCCGACCACATGAAGCAGCACGACTTCTTCAAG
TCCGCCATGCCCGAAGGCTACGTCCAGGAGCGCACCATCTTCTTCAAGGACGACGGCAACTACAAGACCC
GCGCCGAGGTGAAGTTCGAGGGCGACACCCTGGTGAACCGCATCGAGCTGAAGGGCATCGACTTCAAGGA
GGACGGCAACATCCTGGGGCACAAGCTGGAGTACAACTACAACAGCCACAACGTCTATATCATGGCCGAC
AAGCAGAAGAACGGCATCAAGGTGAACTTCAAGATCCGCCACAACATCGAGGACGGCAGCGTGCAGCTCG
CCGACCACTACCAGCAGAACACCCCCATCGGCGACGGCCCCGTGCTGCTGCCCGACAACCACTACCTGAG
CACCCAGTCCGCCCTGAGCAAAGACCCCAACGAGAAGCGCGATCACATGGTCCTGCTGGAGTTCGTGACC
GCCGCCGGGATCACTCTCGGCATGGACGAGCTGTACAAGCTCGAGCAGAAACTCATCTCAGAAGAGGATC
TGGCAGCAAATGATATCCTGGATTACAAGGATGACGACGATAAGGTTTAAACCTAGGCGTAGCGGCCGCA
AATTCCGCCCCTCTCCCTCCCCCCCCCCTAACGTTACTGGCCGAAGCCGCTTGGAATAAGGCCGGTGTGC
GTTTGTCTATATGTTATTTTCCACCATATTGCCGTCTTTTGGCAATGTGAGGGCCCGGAAACCTGGCCCT
GTCTTCTTGACGAGCATTCCTAGGGGTCTTTCCCCTCTCGCCAAAGGAATGCAAGGTCTGTTGAATGTCG
TGAAGGAAGCAGTTCCTCTGGAAGCTTCTTGAAGACAAACAACGTCTGTAGCGACCCTTTGCAGGCAGCG
GAACCCCCCACCTGGCGACAGGTGCCTCTGCGGCCAAAAGCCACGTGTATAAGATACACCTGCAAAGGCG
GCACAACCCCAGTGCCACGTTGTGAGTTGGATAGTTGTGGAAAGAGTCAAATGGCTCTCCTCAAGCGTAT
TCAACAAGGGGCTGAAGGATGCCCAGAAGGTACCCCATTGTATGGGATCTGATCTGGGGCCTCGGTGCAC
ATGCTTTACATGTGTTTAGTCGAGGTTAAAAAAACGTCTAGGCCCCCCGAACCACGGGGACGTGGTTTTC
CTTTGAAAAACACGATGATAATATGACCGAGTACAAGCCCACGGTGCGCCTCGCCACCCGCGACGACGTC
CCCCGGGCAGTACGCACCCTCGCCGCCGCGTTCGCCGACTACCCCGCCACGCGCCACACCGTCGATCCAG
ACCGCCACATCGAGCGGGTCACCGAGCTGCAAGAACTCTTCCTCACGCGCGTCGGGCTCGACATCGGCAA
GGTGTGGGTCGCGGACGACGGCGCCGCGGTGGCGGTCTGGACCACGCCGGAGAGCGTCGAAGCGGGGGCG
GTGTTCGCCGAGATCGGCCCGCGCATGGCCGAGTTGAGCGGTTCCCGGCTGGCCGCGCAGCAACAGATGG
AAGGCCTCCTGGCGCCGCACCGGCCCAAGGAGCCCGCGTGGTTCCTGGCCACCGTCGGCGTCTCGCCCGA
CCACCAGGGCAAGGGTCTGGGCAGCGCCGTCGTGCTCCCCGGAGTGGAGGCGGCCGAGCGCGCCGGGGTG
CCCGCCTTCCTGGAGACCTCCGCGCCCCGCAACCTCCCCTTCTACGAGCGGCTCGGCTTCACCGTCACCG
CCGACGTCGAGGTGCCCGAAGGACCGCGCACCTGGTGCATGACCCGCAAGCCCGGTGCCTGATGTACAAG
TAGGATTCGTCGAGGGACCTAATAACTTCGTATAGCATACATTATACGAAGTTATACATGTTTAAGGGTT
CCGGTTCCACTAGGTACAATTCGATATCAAGCTTATCGATAATCAACCTCTGGATTACAAAATTTGTGAA
AGATTGACTGGTATTCTTAACTATGTTGCTCCTTTTACGCTATGTGGATACGCTGCTTTAATGCCTTTGT
ATCATGCTATTGCTTCCCGTATGGCTTTCATTTTCTCCTCCTTGTATAAATCCTGGTTGCTGTCTCTTTA
TGAGGAGTTGTGGCCCGTTGTCAGGCAACGTGGCGTGGTGTGCACTGTGTTTGCTGACGCAACCCCCACT
GGTTGGGGCATTGCCACCACCTGTCAGCTCCTTTCCGGGACTTTCGCTTTCCCCCTCCCTATTGCCACGG
CGGAACTCATCGCCGCCTGCCTTGCCCGCTGCTGGACAGGGGCTCGGCTGTTGGGCACTGACAATTCCGT
GGTGTTGTCGGGGAAATCATCGTCCTTTCCTTGGCTGCTCGCCTGTGTTGCCACCTGGATTCTGCGCGGG
ACGTCCTTCTGCTACGTCCCTTCGGCCCTCAATCCAGCGGACCTTCCTTCCCGCGGCCTGCTGCCGGCTC
TGCGGCCTCTTCCGCGTCTTCGCCTTCGCCCTCAGACGAGTCGGATCTCCCTTTGGGCCGCCTCCCCGCA
TCGATACCGTCGACCTCGATCGAGACCTAGAAAAACATGGAGCAATCACAAGTAGCAATACAGCAGCTAC
CAATGCTGATTGTGCCTGGCTAGAAGCACAAGAGGAGGAGGAGGTGGGTTTTCCAGTCACACCTCAGGTA
CCTTTAAGACCAATGACTTACAAGGCAGCTGTAGATCTTAGCCACTTTTTAAAAGAAAAGGGGGGACTGG
AAGGGCTAATTCACTCCCAACGAAGACAAGATATCCTTGATCTGTGGATCTACCACACACAAGGCTACTT
CCCTGATTGGCAGAACTACACACCAGGGCCAGGGATCAGATATCCACTGACCTTTGGATGGTGCTACAAG
CTAGTACCAGTTGAGCAAGAGAAGGTAGAAGAAGCCAATGAAGGAGAGAACACCCGCTTGTTACACCCTG
TGAGCCTGCATGGGATGGATGACCCGGAGAGAGAAGTATTAGAGTGGAGGTTTGACAGCCGCCTAGCATT
TCATCACATGGCCCGAGAGCTGCATCCGGACTGTACTGGGTCTCTCTGGTTAGACCAGATCTGAGCCTGG
GAGCTCTCTGGCTAACTAGGGAACCCACTGCTTAAGCCTCAATAAAGCTTGCCTTGAGTGCTTCAAGTAG
TGTGTGCCCGTCTGTTGTGTGACTCTGGTAACTAGAGATCCCTCAGACCCTTTTAGTCAGTGTGGAAAAT
CTCTAGCAGCATGTGAGCAAAAGGCCAGCAAAAGGCCAGGAACCGTAAAAAGGCCGCGTTGCTGGCGTTT
TTCCATAGGCTCCGCCCCCCTGACGAGCATCACAAAAATCGACGCTCAAGTCAGAGGTGGCGAAACCCGA
CAGGACTATAAAGATACCAGGCGTTTCCCCCTGGAAGCTCCCTCGTGCGCTCTCCTGTTCCGACCCTGCC
GCTTACCGGATACCTGTCCGCCTTTCTCCCTTCGGGAAGCGTGGCGCTTTCTCATAGCTCACGCTGTAGG
TATCTCAGTTCGGTGTAGGTCGTTCGCTCCAAGCTGGGCTGTGTGCACGAACCCCCCGTTCAGCCCGACC
GCTGCGCCTTATCCGGTAACTATCGTCTTGAGTCCAACCCGGTAAGACACGACTTATCGCCACTGGCAGC
AGCCACTGGTAACAGGATTAGCAGAGCGAGGTATGTAGGCGGTGCTACAGAGTTCTTGAAGTGGTGGCCT
AACTACGGCTACACTAGAAGAACAGTATTTGGTATCTGCGCTCTGCTGAAGCCAGTTACCTTCGGAAAAA
GAGTTGGTAGCTCTTGATCCGGCAAACAAACCACCGCTGGTAGCGGTGGTTTTTTTGTTTGCAAGCAGCA
GATTACGCGCAGAAAAAAAGGATCTCAAGAAGATCCTTTGATCTTTTCTACGGGGTCTGACGCTCAGTGG
AACGAAAACTCACGTTAAGGGATTTTGGTCATGATTACGCCCCGCCCTGCCACTCATCGCAGTACTGTTG
TAATTCATTAAGCATTCTGCCGACATGGAAGCCATCACAAACGGCATGATGAACCTGAATCGCCAGCGGC
ATCAGCACCTTGTCGCCTTGCGTATAATATTTGCCCATGGTGAAAACGGGGGCGAAGAAGTTGTCCATAT
TGGCCACGTTTAAATCAAAACTGGTGAAACTCACCCAGGGATTGGCTGAGACGAAAAACATATTCTCAAT
AAACCCTTTAGGGAAATAGGCCAGGTTTTCACCGTAACACGCCACATCTTGCGAATATATGTGTAGAAAC
TGCCGGAAATCGTCGTGGTATTCACTCCAGAGCGATGAAAACGTTTCAGTTTGCTCATGGAAAACGGTGT
AACAAGGGTGAACACTATCCCATATCACCAGCTCACCGTCTTTCATTGCCATACGGAACTCCGGATGAGC
ATTCATCAGGCGGGCAAGAATGTGAATAAAGGCCGGATAAAACTTGTGCTTATTTTTCTTTACGGTCTTT
AAAAAGGCCGTAATATCCAGCTGAACGGTCTGGTTATAGGTACATTGAGCAACTGACTGAAATGCCTCAA
AATGTTCTTTACGATGCCATTGGGATATATCAACGGTGGTATATCCAGTGATTTTTTTCTCCATACTCTT
CCTTTTTCAATATTATTGAAGCATTTATCAGGGTTATTGTCTCATGAGCGGATACATATTTGAATGTATT
TAGAAAAATAAACAAATAGGGGTCCCGCGCACATTTCCCCGAAAAGTGCCACCTGAC
