Features (pLannotate 1.2.2; 25 found; start..end, strand, type, name):
    140..158     +  promoter       T7 promoter: promoter for bacteriophage T7 RNA polymerase
    271..987     +  CDS            EGFP: EGFP is a basic (constitutively fluorescent) green fluorescent protein published in 1996, derived from Aequorea victoria. It is reported to be a rapidly-maturing weak dimer with moderate acid sensitivity.
   1039..1063    +  CDS            3xFLAG (fragment): three tandem FLAG® epitope tags
   1207..1669    +  misc_feature   IRES: internal ribosome entry site (IRES) of the encephalomyocarditis virus (EMCV)
   1671..2270    +  CDS            PuroR: puromycin N-acetyltransferase; pac from Streptomyces alboniger; confers resistance to puromycin
   2300..2333    +  protein_bind   loxP: Cre-mediated recombination occurs in the 8-bp core sequence (GCATACAT). Cre recombinase
   2366..2389    +  misc_feature   MCS (fragment): pBluescript multiple cloning site
   2389..2977    +  misc_feature   WPRE: woodchuck hepatitis virus posttranscriptional regulatory element
   2978..2997    +  misc_feature   MCS (fragment): pBluescript multiple cloning site
   2999..3499    +  CDS            nef (fragment): NEF_HV1LA - Experimental evidence at protein level: Swiss-Prot protein existence level 1. Extracellular Nef protein targets CD4(+) T-lymphocytes for apoptosis by interacting with CXCR4 surface receptors. From Human immunodeficiency virus type 1 group M subtype B (isolate Lai) (HIV-1).
   3506..3686    +  LTR            5' LTR (truncated): truncated 5' long terminal repeat (LTR) from HIV-1
   3748..4336    -  rep_origin     ori: high-copy-number ColE1/pMB1/pBR322/pUC origin of replication
   4416..5072    -  CDS            cat: CAT_ECOLX - Experimental evidence at protein level: Swiss-Prot protein existence level 1. This enzyme is an effector of chloramphenicol resistance in bacteria. From Escherichia coli. This protein is used as a marker in many commonly used cloning vectors, such as pACYC184.
   5073..5177    -  promoter       AmpR promoter: bla
   5236..5288    -  misc_feature   bom (fragment): basis of mobility region from pBR322
   5442..5821    +  enhancer       CMV enhancer: human cytomegalovirus immediate early enhancer
   5822..6021    +  promoter       CMV promoter: human cytomegalovirus (CMV) immediate early promoter
   6039..6219    +  LTR            5' LTR (truncated): truncated 5' long terminal repeat (LTR) from HIV-1
   6266..6391    +  misc_feature   HIV-1 Ψ: packaging signal of human immunodeficiency virus type 1
   6375..6713    +  CDS            HIV-1 gag (fragment): gag protein from human immunodeficiency virus 1; gag
   6888..7121    +  misc_feature   RRE: The Rev response element (RRE) of HIV-1 allows for Rev-dependent mRNA export from the nucleus to the cytoplasm.
   7498..7598    +  CDS            Rev (fragment): human immunodeficiency virus 1 (HIV-1) Rev protein; rev; enhances nuclear export of unspliced and incompletely spliced viral mRNAs
   7648..7765    +  misc_feature   cPPT/CTS: central polypurine tract and central termination sequence of HIV-1
   7848..8227    +  enhancer       CMV enhancer: human cytomegalovirus immediate early enhancer
   8229..111     +  promoter       CMV promoter (across the origin): human cytomegalovirus (CMV) immediate early promoter
>Addgene plasmid #123299 | pLenti c-MYC-DDK-Puro GFP | addgene full sequence | sequence record 239349 | Addgene NGS Result
AGTTTGTTTTGGCACCAAAATCAACGGGACTTTCCAAAATGTCGTAATAACCCCGCCCCGTTGACGCAAA
TGGGCGGTAGGCGTGTACGGTGGGAGGTCTATATAAGCAGAGCTCGTTTAGTGAACCGTCAGAATTTTGT
AATACGACTCACTATAGGGCGGCCGGGAATTCGTCGACTGGATCCGGTACCGAGGAGATCTGCCGCCGCG
ATCGCCGGCGCGCCAGATCTCAAGCTTAACTAGCTAGCGGACCGACGCGTACGCGGCCGCATGGTGAGCA
AGGGCGAGGAGCTGTTCACCGGGGTGGTGCCCATCCTGGTCGAGCTGGACGGCGACGTAAACGGCCACAA
GTTCAGCGTGTCCGGCGAGGGCGAGGGCGATGCCACCTACGGCAAGCTGACCCTGAAGTTCATCTGCACC
ACCGGCAAGCTGCCCGTGCCCTGGCCCACCCTCGTGACCACCCTGACCTACGGCGTGCAGTGCTTCAGCC
GCTACCCCGACCACATGAAGCAGCACGACTTCTTCAAGTCCGCCATGCCCGAAGGCTACGTCCAGGAGCG
CACCATCTTCTTCAAGGACGACGGCAACTACAAGACCCGCGCCGAGGTGAAGTTCGAGGGCGACACCCTG
GTGAACCGCATCGAGCTGAAGGGCATCGACTTCAAGGAGGACGGCAACATCCTGGGGCACAAGCTGGAGT
ACAACTACAACAGCCACAACGTCTATATCATGGCCGACAAGCAGAAGAACGGCATCAAGGTGAACTTCAA
GATCCGCCACAACATCGAGGACGGCAGCGTGCAGCTCGCCGACCACTACCAGCAGAACACCCCCATCGGC
GACGGCCCCGTGCTGCTGCCCGACAACCACTACCTGAGCACCCAGTCCGCCCTGAGCAAAGACCCCAACG
AGAAGCGCGATCACATGGTCCTGCTGGAGTTCGTGACCGCCGCCGGGATCACTCTCGGCATGGACGAGCT
GTACAAGCTCGAGCAGAAACTCATCTCAGAAGAGGATCTGGCAGCAAATGATATCCTGGATTACAAGGAT
GACGACGATAAGGTTTAAACCTAGGCGTAGCGGCCGCAAATTCCGCCCCTCTCCCTCCCCCCCCCCTAAC
GTTACTGGCCGAAGCCGCTTGGAATAAGGCCGGTGTGCGTTTGTCTATATGTTATTTTCCACCATATTGC
CGTCTTTTGGCAATGTGAGGGCCCGGAAACCTGGCCCTGTCTTCTTGACGAGCATTCCTAGGGGTCTTTC
CCCTCTCGCCAAAGGAATGCAAGGTCTGTTGAATGTCGTGAAGGAAGCAGTTCCTCTGGAAGCTTCTTGA
AGACAAACAACGTCTGTAGCGACCCTTTGCAGGCAGCGGAACCCCCCACCTGGCGACAGGTGCCTCTGCG
GCCAAAAGCCACGTGTATAAGATACACCTGCAAAGGCGGCACAACCCCAGTGCCACGTTGTGAGTTGGAT
AGTTGTGGAAAGAGTCAAATGGCTCTCCTCAAGCGTATTCAACAAGGGGCTGAAGGATGCCCAGAAGGTA
CCCCATTGTATGGGATCTGATCTGGGGCCTCGGTGCACATGCTTTACATGTGTTTAGTCGAGGTTAAAAA
AACGTCTAGGCCCCCCGAACCACGGGGACGTGGTTTTCCTTTGAAAAACACGATGATAATATGACCGAGT
ACAAGCCCACGGTGCGCCTCGCCACCCGCGACGACGTCCCCCGGGCAGTACGCACCCTCGCCGCCGCGTT
CGCCGACTACCCCGCCACGCGCCACACCGTCGATCCAGACCGCCACATCGAGCGGGTCACCGAGCTGCAA
GAACTCTTCCTCACGCGCGTCGGGCTCGACATCGGCAAGGTGTGGGTCGCGGACGACGGCGCCGCGGTGG
CGGTCTGGACCACGCCGGAGAGCGTCGAAGCGGGGGCGGTGTTCGCCGAGATCGGCCCGCGCATGGCCGA
GTTGAGCGGTTCCCGGCTGGCCGCGCAGCAACAGATGGAAGGCCTCCTGGCGCCGCACCGGCCCAAGGAG
CCCGCGTGGTTCCTGGCCACCGTCGGCGTCTCGCCCGACCACCAGGGCAAGGGTCTGGGCAGCGCCGTCG
TGCTCCCCGGAGTGGAGGCGGCCGAGCGCGCCGGGGTGCCCGCCTTCCTGGAGACCTCCGCGCCCCGCAA
CCTCCCCTTCTACGAGCGGCTCGGCTTCACCGTCACCGCCGACGTCGAGGTGCCCGAAGGACCGCGCACC
TGGTGCATGACCCGCAAGCCCGGTGCCTGATGTACAAGTAGGATTCGTCGAGGGACCTAATAACTTCGTA
TAGCATACATTATACGAAGTTATACATGTTTAAGGGTTCCGGTTCCACTAGGTACAATTCGATATCAAGC
TTATCGATAATCAACCTCTGGATTACAAAATTTGTGAAAGATTGACTGGTATTCTTAACTATGTTGCTCC
TTTTACGCTATGTGGATACGCTGCTTTAATGCCTTTGTATCATGCTATTGCTTCCCGTATGGCTTTCATT
TTCTCCTCCTTGTATAAATCCTGGTTGCTGTCTCTTTATGAGGAGTTGTGGCCCGTTGTCAGGCAACGTG
GCGTGGTGTGCACTGTGTTTGCTGACGCAACCCCCACTGGTTGGGGCATTGCCACCACCTGTCAGCTCCT
TTCCGGGACTTTCGCTTTCCCCCTCCCTATTGCCACGGCGGAACTCATCGCCGCCTGCCTTGCCCGCTGC
TGGACAGGGGCTCGGCTGTTGGGCACTGACAATTCCGTGGTGTTGTCGGGGAAATCATCGTCCTTTCCTT
GGCTGCTCGCCTGTGTTGCCACCTGGATTCTGCGCGGGACGTCCTTCTGCTACGTCCCTTCGGCCCTCAA
TCCAGCGGACCTTCCTTCCCGCGGCCTGCTGCCGGCTCTGCGGCCTCTTCCGCGTCTTCGCCTTCGCCCT
CAGACGAGTCGGATCTCCCTTTGGGCCGCCTCCCCGCATCGATACCGTCGACCTCGATCGAGACCTAGAA
AAACATGGAGCAATCACAAGTAGCAATACAGCAGCTACCAATGCTGATTGTGCCTGGCTAGAAGCACAAG
AGGAGGAGGAGGTGGGTTTTCCAGTCACACCTCAGGTACCTTTAAGACCAATGACTTACAAGGCAGCTGT
AGATCTTAGCCACTTTTTAAAAGAAAAGGGGGGACTGGAAGGGCTAATTCACTCCCAACGAAGACAAGAT
ATCCTTGATCTGTGGATCTACCACACACAAGGCTACTTCCCTGATTGGCAGAACTACACACCAGGGCCAG
GGATCAGATATCCACTGACCTTTGGATGGTGCTACAAGCTAGTACCAGTTGAGCAAGAGAAGGTAGAAGA
AGCCAATGAAGGAGAGAACACCCGCTTGTTACACCCTGTGAGCCTGCATGGGATGGATGACCCGGAGAGA
GAAGTATTAGAGTGGAGGTTTGACAGCCGCCTAGCATTTCATCACATGGCCCGAGAGCTGCATCCGGACT
GTACTGGGTCTCTCTGGTTAGACCAGATCTGAGCCTGGGAGCTCTCTGGCTAACTAGGGAACCCACTGCT
TAAGCCTCAATAAAGCTTGCCTTGAGTGCTTCAAGTAGTGTGTGCCCGTCTGTTGTGTGACTCTGGTAAC
TAGAGATCCCTCAGACCCTTTTAGTCAGTGTGGAAAATCTCTAGCAGCATGTGAGCAAAAGGCCAGCAAA
AGGCCAGGAACCGTAAAAAGGCCGCGTTGCTGGCGTTTTTCCATAGGCTCCGCCCCCCTGACGAGCATCA
CAAAAATCGACGCTCAAGTCAGAGGTGGCGAAACCCGACAGGACTATAAAGATACCAGGCGTTTCCCCCT
GGAAGCTCCCTCGTGCGCTCTCCTGTTCCGACCCTGCCGCTTACCGGATACCTGTCCGCCTTTCTCCCTT
CGGGAAGCGTGGCGCTTTCTCATAGCTCACGCTGTAGGTATCTCAGTTCGGTGTAGGTCGTTCGCTCCAA
GCTGGGCTGTGTGCACGAACCCCCCGTTCAGCCCGACCGCTGCGCCTTATCCGGTAACTATCGTCTTGAG
TCCAACCCGGTAAGACACGACTTATCGCCACTGGCAGCAGCCACTGGTAACAGGATTAGCAGAGCGAGGT
ATGTAGGCGGTGCTACAGAGTTCTTGAAGTGGTGGCCTAACTACGGCTACACTAGAAGAACAGTATTTGG
TATCTGCGCTCTGCTGAAGCCAGTTACCTTCGGAAAAAGAGTTGGTAGCTCTTGATCCGGCAAACAAACC
ACCGCTGGTAGCGGTGGTTTTTTTGTTTGCAAGCAGCAGATTACGCGCAGAAAAAAAGGATCTCAAGAAG
ATCCTTTGATCTTTTCTACGGGGTCTGACGCTCAGTGGAACGAAAACTCACGTTAAGGGATTTTGGTCAT
GATTACGCCCCGCCCTGCCACTCATCGCAGTACTGTTGTAATTCATTAAGCATTCTGCCGACATGGAAGC
CATCACAAACGGCATGATGAACCTGAATCGCCAGCGGCATCAGCACCTTGTCGCCTTGCGTATAATATTT
GCCCATGGTGAAAACGGGGGCGAAGAAGTTGTCCATATTGGCCACGTTTAAATCAAAACTGGTGAAACTC
ACCCAGGGATTGGCTGAGACGAAAAACATATTCTCAATAAACCCTTTAGGGAAATAGGCCAGGTTTTCAC
CGTAACACGCCACATCTTGCGAATATATGTGTAGAAACTGCCGGAAATCGTCGTGGTATTCACTCCAGAG
CGATGAAAACGTTTCAGTTTGCTCATGGAAAACGGTGTAACAAGGGTGAACACTATCCCATATCACCAGC
TCACCGTCTTTCATTGCCATACGGAACTCCGGATGAGCATTCATCAGGCGGGCAAGAATGTGAATAAAGG
CCGGATAAAACTTGTGCTTATTTTTCTTTACGGTCTTTAAAAAGGCCGTAATATCCAGCTGAACGGTCTG
GTTATAGGTACATTGAGCAACTGACTGAAATGCCTCAAAATGTTCTTTACGATGCCATTGGGATATATCA
ACGGTGGTATATCCAGTGATTTTTTTCTCCATACTCTTCCTTTTTCAATATTATTGAAGCATTTATCAGG
GTTATTGTCTCATGAGCGGATACATATTTGAATGTATTTAGAAAAATAAACAAATAGGGGTTCCGCGCAC
ATTTCCCCGAAAAGTGCCACCTGACGTCGACGGATCGGGAGATCTCCCGATCCCCTATGGTGCACTCTCA
GTACAATCTGCTCTGATGCCGCATAGTTAAGCCAGTATCTGCTCCCTGCTTGTGTGTTGGAGGTCGCTGA
GTAGTGCGCGAGCAAAATTTAAGCTACAACAAGGCAAGGCTTGACCGACAATTGCATGAAGAATCTGCTT
AGGGTTAGGCGTTTTGCGCTGCTTCGCGATGTACGGGCCAGATATCGCGTTGACATTGATTATTGACTAG
TTATTAATAGTAATCAATTACGGGGTCATTAGTTCATAGCCCATATATGGAGTTCCGCGTTACATAACTT
ACGGTAAATGGCCCGCCTGGCTGACCGCCCAACGACCCCCGCCCATTGACGTCAATAATGACGTATGTTC
CCATAGTAACGCCAATAGGGACTTTCCATTGACGTCAATGGGTGGAGTATTTACGGTAAACTGCCCACTT
GGCAGTACATCAAGTGTATCATATGCCAAGTACGCCCCCTATTGACGTCAATGACGGTAAATGGCCCGCC
TGGCATTATGCCCAGTACATGACCTTATGGGACTTTCCTACTTGGCAGTACATCTACGTATTAGTCATCG
CTATTACCATGGTGATGCGGTTTTGGCAGTACATCAATGGGCGTGGATAGCGGTTTGACTCACGGGGATT
TCCAAGTCTCCACCCCATTGACGTCAATGGGAGTTTGTTTTGGCACCAAAATCAACGGGACTTTCCAAAA
TGTCGTAACAACTCCGCCCCATTGACGCAAATGGGCGGTAGGCGTGTACGGTGGGAGGTCTATATAAGCA
GCGCGTTTTGCCTGTACTGGGTCTCTCTGGTTAGACCAGATCTGAGCCTGGGAGCTCTCTGGCTAACTAG
GGAACCCACTGCTTAAGCCTCAATAAAGCTTGCCTTGAGTGCTTCAAGTAGTGTGTGCCCGTCTGTTGTG
TGACTCTGGTAACTAGAGATCCCTCAGACCCTTTTAGTCAGTGTGGAAAATCTCTAGCAGTGGCGCCCGA
ACAGGGACTTGAAAGCGAAAGGGAAACCAGAGGAGCTCTCTCGACGCAGGACTCGGCTTGCTGAAGCGCG
CACGGCAAGAGGCGAGGGGCGGCGACTGGTGAGTACGCCAAAAATTTTGACTAGCGGAGGCTAGAAGGAG
AGAGATGGGTGCGAGAGCGTCAGTATTAAGCGGGGGAGAATTAGATCGCGATGGGAAAAAATTCGGTTAA
GGCCAGGGGGAAAGAAAAAATATAAATTAAAACATATAGTATGGGCAAGCAGGGAGCTAGAACGATTCGC
AGTTAATCCTGGCCTGTTAGAAACATCAGAAGGCTGTAGACAAATACTGGGACAGCTACAACCATCCCTT
CAGACAGGATCAGAAGAACTTAGATCATTATATAATACAGTAGCAACCCTCTATTGTGTGCATCAAAGGA
TAGAGATAAAAGACACCAAGGAAGCTTTAGACAAGATAGAGGAAGAGCAAAACAAAAGTAAGACCACCGC
ACAGCAAGCGGCCGGCCGCTGATCTTCAGACCTGGAGGAGGAGATATGAGGGACAATTGGAGAAGTGAAT
TATATAAATATAAAGTAGTAAAAATTGAACCATTAGGAGTAGCACCCACCAAGGCAAAGAGAAGAGTGGT
GCAGAGAGAAAAAAGAGCAGTGGGAATAGGAGCTTTGTTCCTTGGGTTCTTGGGAGCAGCAGGAAGCACT
ATGGGCGCAGCGTCAATGACGCTGACGGTACAGGCCAGACAATTATTGTCTGGTATAGTGCAGCAGCAGA
ACAATTTGCTGAGGGCTATTGAGGCGCAACAGCATCTGTTGCAACTCACAGTCTGGGGCATCAAGCAGCT
CCAGGCAAGAATCCTGGCTGTGGAAAGATACCTAAAGGATCAACAGCTCCTGGGGATTTGGGGTTGCTCT
GGAAAACTCATTTGCACCACTGCTGTGCCTTGGAATGCTAGTTGGAGTAATAAATCTCTGGAACAGATTT
GGAATCACACGACCTGGATGGAGTGGGACAGAGAAATTAACAATTACACAAGCTTAATACACTCCTTAAT
TGAAGAATCGCAAAACCAGCAAGAAAAGAATGAACAAGAATTATTGGAATTAGATAAATGGGCAAGTTTG
TGGAATTGGTTTAACATAACAAATTGGCTGTGGTATATAAAATTATTCATAATGATAGTAGGAGGCTTGG
TAGGTTTAAGAATAGTTTTTGCTGTACTTTCTATAGTGAATAGAGTTAGGCAGGGATATTCACCATTATC
GTTTCAGACCCACCTCCCAACCCCGAGGGGACCCGACAGGCCCGAAGGAATAGAAGAAGAAGGTGGAGAG
AGAGACAGAGACAGATCCATTCGATTAGTGAACGGATCGGCACTGCGTGCGCCAATTCTGCAGACAAATG
GCAGTATTCATCCACAATTTTAAAAGAAAAGGGGGGATTGGGGGGTACAGTGCAGGGGAAAGAATAGTAG
ACATAATAGCAACAGACATACAAACTAAAGAATTACAAAAACAAATTACAAAAATTCAAAATTTTCGGGT
TTATTACAGGGACAGCAGAGATCCAGTTTGGTTAGTACCGGGCCCGCTCTAGACATGTCCAATATGACCG
CCATGTTGACATTGATTATTGACTAGTTATTAATAGTAATCAATTACGGGGTCATTAGTTCATAGCCCAT
ATATGGAGTTCCGCGTTACATAACTTACGGTAAATGGCCCGCCTGGCTGACCGCCCAACGACCCCCGCCC
ATTGACGTCAATAATGACGTATGTTCCCATAGTAACGCCAATAGGGACTTTCCATTGACGTCAATGGGTG
GAGTATTTACGGTAAACTGCCCACTTGGCAGTACATCAAGTGTATCATATGCCAAGTCCGCCCCCTATTG
ACGTCAATGACGGTAAATGGCCCGCCTGGCATTATGCCCAGTACATGACCTTACGGGACTTTCCTACTTG
GCAGTACATCTACGTATTAGTCATCGCTATTACCATGGTGATGCGGTTTTGGCAGTACACCAATGGGCGT
GGATAGCGGTTTGACTCACGGGGATTTCCAAGTCTCCACCCCATTGACGTCAATGGG
